Addgene plasmid #108714: pT2-CAG-fGFP
Purpose: Transposon donor plasmid for long-term expression of membrane targetted GFP
Depositing lab: Madeline Lancaster. Publication: Guided self-organization and cortical plate formation in human brain organoids. Lancaster MA, Corsini NS, Wolfinger S, Gustafson EH, Phillips AW, Burkard TR, Otani T, Livesey FJ, Knoblich JA. Nat Biotechnol. 2017 Jul;35(7):659-666. doi: 10.1038/nbt.3906. Epub 2017 May 31. PubMed 28562594.
Backbone
  Vector backbone: pT2HB
  Backbone manufacturer: Perry Hackett (Addgene plasmid 26557)
  Modifications to backbone: This plasmid was modified so that it included additional restriction sites and attR sites that would allow the insertion of sequences using Gateway cloning.
  Vector type: Mammalian Expression
Growth in bacteria
  Bacterial resistance: Ampicillin, 100 μg/mL
  Growth temperature: 37°C
  Growth strain: DH5alpha
  Copy number: High Copy
Gene/Insert
  Gene/Insert name: EGFP
  Species: Synthetic; Aequorea victoria (Jellyfish)
  Promoter: CAG
  Tag / fusion protein: farnesylation signal (C terminal on insert); 6xHis (N terminal on backbone)
  Cloning method: Restriction Enzyme; 5′ cloning site unknown (unknown if destroyed); 3′ cloning site unknown (unknown if destroyed)
  Sequencing primers: 5′ unknown
Resource information
  A portion of this plasmid was derived from a plasmid made by: The source plasmid with GFP was a gift from Safa Lucken-Ardjomande Häsler (member of the Harvey McMahon group at the MRC LMB). Dr. Häsler cloned the gene from the pEGFP-N3 plasmid, originally received from Clontech.
Terms and licenses: Academic/Nonprofit Terms; Industry Terms: Not Available to Industry
How to cite: pT2-CAG-fGFP was a gift from Madeline Lancaster (Addgene plasmid # 108714 ; http://n2t.net/addgene:108714 ; RRID:Addgene_108714)
