[The description below was written by a language model from this plasmid's Addgene catalogue record and pLannotate feature annotations shown in this document.]
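Description:
pT2-CAG-fGFP is a Sleeping Beauty transposon donor plasmid for mammalian expression, built on the pT2HB backbone, which had been modified with extra restriction sites and Gateway attR sites. It is propagated in E. coli as a high-copy plasmid through a ColE1/pUC-type origin and selected with ampicillin via the β-lactamase gene. pBluescript-style remnants are also present: an f1 origin, T7 and T3 promoters, and lac promoter/operator and lacZα fragments.

The payload is driven by the CAG promoter, annotated as the CMV immediate-early enhancer, the chicken β-actin promoter and a chimeric β-actin/β-globin intron, which together give strong, broadly active expression. Downstream lies a short His-tag sequence contributed by the backbone (recorded as 6xHis, N-terminal). It is followed by an attB1 site, the EGFP coding sequence, and a short H-Ras fragment that corresponds to the catalogued C-terminal farnesylation signal. This signal causes lipid modification of the protein and anchors GFP to membranes. An attB2 site follows, so the attB pair flanking the insert is consistent with Gateway recombination into the attR sites, although the catalogue lists restriction cloning with unknown sites.

The transposon inverted repeats are not annotated in either feature table. The small "SB100X fragment" after the cassette probably reflects Sleeping Beauty-derived transposon sequence rather than a functional transposase, and no polyadenylation signal is annotated. The transposase would therefore need to be supplied separately for genomic integration. The depositor and sequencing-derived records differ slightly in length but show the same architecture. The stated purpose is long-term expression of membrane-targeted GFP, and the associated publication concerns human brain organoids.
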