Features (pLannotate 1.2.2; 24 found; start..end, strand, type, name):
     75..93      +  promoter       T7 promoter: promoter for bacteriophage T7 RNA polymerase
    430..794     +  enhancer       CMV enhancer: human cytomegalovirus immediate early enhancer
    797..1072    +  promoter       chicken β-actin promoter: No description available
   1073..2085    +  intron         chimeric intron: chimera between introns from chicken β-actin and rabbit β-globin
   2134..2170    +  misc_feature   MCS (fragment): multiple cloning site
   2225..2245    +  CDS            8xHis (fragment): 8xHis affinity tag
   2254..2278    +  protein_bind   attB1: mutant version of attB; recombination site for the Gateway® BP reaction BP Clonase™
   2284..3000    +  CDS            EGFP: EGFP is a basic (constitutively fluorescent) green fluorescent protein published in 1996, derived from Aequorea victoria. It is reported to be a rapidly-maturing weak dimer with moderate acid sensitivity.
   3001..3027    +  misc_feature   MCS (fragment): multiple cloning site
   3040..3102    +  CDS            H-Ras (fragment): human small GTPase proto-oncoprotein
   3103..3138    +  misc_feature   MCS (fragment): multiple cloning site
   3150..3174    -  protein_bind   attB2: mutant version of attB; recombination site for the Gateway® BP reaction BP Clonase™
   3230..3299    +  CDS            SB100X (fragment): hyperactive variant of the Sleeping Beauty transposase (Mátés et al., 2009)
   3550..3576    +  misc_feature   MCS (fragment): pBluescript multiple cloning site
   3589..3607    -  promoter       T3 promoter: promoter for bacteriophage T3 RNA polymerase
   3652..3668    -  protein_bind   lac operator: The lac repressor binds to the lac operator to inhibit transcription in E. coli. This inhibition can be relieved by adding lactose or isopropyl-β-D-thiogalactopyranoside (IPTG). lac repressor encoded by lacI
   3676..3706    -  promoter       lac promoter: promoter for the E. coli lac operon
   3721..3742    -  protein_bind   CAP binding site: CAP binding activates transcription in the presence of cAMP. E. coli catabolite activator protein
   3755..3847    -  CDS            lacI (fragment): lac repressor; lacI; The lac repressor binds to the lac operator to inhibit transcription in E. coli. This inhibition can be relieved by adding lactose or isopropyl-β-D-thiogalactopyranoside (IPTG).
   4030..4618    -  rep_origin     ori: high-copy-number ColE1/pMB1/pBR322/pUC origin of replication
   4789..5649    -  CDS            AmpR: β-lactamase; bla; confers resistance to ampicillin, carbenicillin, and related antibiotics
   5650..5754    -  promoter       AmpR promoter: bla
   5781..6209    +  rep_origin     f1 ori (sequence partly withheld): f1 bacteriophage origin of replication; arrow indicates direction of (+) strand synthesis
   6240..67      -  CDS            lacZα (fragment) (across the origin): LacZα fragment of β-galactosidase; lacZ fragment
>Addgene plasmid #108714 | pT2-CAG-fGFP | depositor full sequence | sequence record 204980 | pT2-CAG-fGFP sequence 6328 bps
CAAGGCGATTAAGTTGGGTAACGCCAGGGTTTTCCCAGTCACGACGTTGTAAAACGACGGCCAGTGAGCG
CGCGTAATACGACTCACTATAGGGCGAATTGGAGCTCGGATCCCTATACAGTTGAAGTCGGAAGTTTACA
TACACTTAAGTTGGAGTCATTAAAACTCGTTTTTCAACTACTCCACAAATTTCTTGTTAACAAACAATAG
TTTTGGCAAGTCAGTTAGGACATCTACTTTGTGCATGACACAAGTCATTTTTCCAACAATTGTTTACAGA
CAGATTATTTCACTTATAATTCACTGTATCACAATTCCAGTGGGTCAGAAGTTTACATACACTAAGTTGA
CTGTGCCTTTAAACAGCTTGGAAAATTCCAGAAAATGATGTCATGGCTTTAGAAGCTTCCTGACCTGGTG
CGCATTAGTCTAGTTATTAATAGTAATCAATTACGGGGTCATTAGTTCATAGCCCATATATGGAGTTCCG
CGTTACATAACTTACGGTAAATGGCCCGCCTGGCTGACCGCCCAACGACCCCCGCCCATTGACGTCAATA
ATGACGTATGTTCCCATAGTAACGCCAATAGGGACTTTCCATTGACGTCAATGGGTGGACTATTTACGGT
AAACTGCCCACTTGGCAGTACATCAAGTGTATCATATGCCAAGTACGCCCCCTATTGACGTCAATGACGG
TAAATGGCCCGCCTGGCATTATGCCCAGTACATGACCTTATGGGACTTTCCTACTTGGCAGTACATCTAC
GTATTAGTCATCGCTATTACCATGGGTCGAGGTGAGCCCCACGTTCTGCTTCACTCTCCCCATCTCCCCC
CCCTCCCCACCCCCAATTTTGTATTTATTTATTTTTTAATTATTTTGTGCAGCGATGGGGGCGGGGGGGG
GGGGGGCGCGCGCCAGGCGGGGCGGGGCGGGGCGAGGGGCGGGGCGGGGCGAGGCGGAGAGGTGCGGCGG
CAGCCAATCAGAGCGGCGCGCTCCGAAAGTTTCCTTTTATGGCGAGGCGGCGGCGGCGGCGGCCCTATAA
AAAGCGAAGCGCGCGGCGGGCGGGAGTCGCTGCGTTGCCTTCGCCCCGTGCCCCGCTCCGCGCCGCCTCG
CGCCGCCCGCCCCGGCTCTGACTGACCGCGTTACTCCCACAGGTGAGCGGGCGGGACGGCCCTTCTCCTC
CGGGCTGTAATTAGCGCTTGGTTTAATGACGGCTCGTTTCTTTTCTGTGGCTGCGTGAAAGCCTTAAAGG
GCTCCGGGAGGGCCCTTTGTGCGGGGGGGAGCGGCTCGGGGGGTGCGTGCGTGTGTGTGTGCGTGGGGAG
CGCCGCGTGCGGCCCGCGCTGCCCGGCGGCTGTGAGCGCTGCGGGCGCGGCGCGGGGCTTTGTGCGCTCC
GCGTGTGCGCGAGGGGAGCGCGGCCGGGGGCGGTGCCCCGCGGTGCGGGGGGGCTGCGAGGGGAACAAAG
GCTGCGTGCGGGGTGTGTGCGTGGGGGGGTGAGCAGGGGGTGTGGGCGCGGCGGTCGGGCTGTAACCCCC
CCCTGCACCCCCCTCCCCGAGTTGCTGAGCACGGCCCGGCTTCGGGTGCGGGGCTCCGTGCGGGGCGTGG
CGCGGGGCTCGCCGTGCCGGGCGGGGGGTGGCGGCAGGTGGGGGTGCCGGGCGGGGCGGGGCCGCCTCGG
GCCGGGGAGGGCTCGGGGGAGGGGCGCGGCGGCCCCCGGAGCGCCGGCGGCTGTCGAGGCGCGGCGAGCC
GCAGCCATTGCCTTTTATGGTAATCGTGCGAGAGGGCGCAGGGACTTCCTTTGTCCCAAATCTGTGCGGA
GCCGAAATCTGGGAGGCGCCGCCGCACCCCCTCTAGCGGGCGCGGGGCGAAGCGGTGCGGCGCCGGCAGG
AAGGAAATGGGCGGGGAGGGCCTTCGTGCGTCGCCGCGCCGCCGTCCCCTTCTCCCTCTCCAGCCTCGGG
GCTGTCCGCGGGGGGACGGCTGCCTTCGGGGGGGACGGGGCAGGGCGGGGTTCGGCTTCTGGCGTGTGAC
CGGCGGCTCTAGAGCCTCTGCTAACCATGTTCATGCCTTCTTCTTTTTCCTACAGCTCCTGGGCAACGTG
CTGGTTATTGTGCTGTCTCATCATTTTGGCAAAGAATTCTGCAGTCGACGGTACCGCGGGCCCGGGATCC
ACCGGTCACTGCAGTTAATTAAGGCCGGCCCGGGCGCGCCTAGGACCTCGTACTACCATCACCATCACCA
TCACCTCGAATCAACAAGTTTGTACAAAAAAGCAGGCTCCACCATGGTGAGCAAGGGCGAGGAGCTGTTC
ACCGGGGTGGTGCCCATCCTGGTCGAGCTGGACGGCGACGTAAACGGCCACAAGTTCAGCGTGTCCGGCG
AGGGCGAGGGCGATGCCACCTACGGCAAGCTGACCCTGAAGTTCATCTGCACCACCGGCAAGCTGCCCGT
GCCCTGGCCCACCCTCGTGACCACCCTGACCTACGGCGTGCAGTGCTTCAGCCGCTACCCCGACCACATG
AAGCAGCACGACTTCTTCAAGTCCGCCATGCCCGAAGGCTACGTCCAGGAGCGCACCATCTTCTTCAAGG
ACGACGGCAACTACAAGACCCGCGCCGAGGTGAAGTTCGAGGGCGACACCCTGGTGAACCGCATCGAGCT
GAAGGGCATCGACTTCAAGGAGGACGGCAACATCCTGGGGCACAAGCTGGAGTACAACTACAACAGCCAC
AACGTCTATATCATGGCCGACAAGCAGAAGAACGGCATCAAGGTGAACTTCAAGATCCGCCACAACATCG
AGGACGGCAGCGTGCAGCTCGCCGACCACTACCAGCAGAACACCCCCATCGGCGACGGCCCCGTGCTGCT
GCCCGACAACCACTACCTGAGCACCCAGTCCGCCCTGAGCAAAGACCCCAACGAGAAGCGCGATCACATG
GTCCTGCTGGAGTTCGTGACCGCCGCCGGGATCACTCTCGGCATGGACGAGCTGTACAAGTCCGGACTCA
GATCTCGAGCTCAAGCTGCACGCGTGAGTAAGCTGAACCCTCCTGATGAGAGTGGCCCCGGCTGCATGAG
CTGCAAGTGTGTGCTCTCCTGAAATTCTGCAGTCGACGGTACCGCGGGCCCGGGATCCACCGGATCTAGA
CCCAGCTTTCTTGTACAAAGTGGTTGATTCCAATGCATGCGGGGACTAGTGCGCGCGGCCGCTCTAGATG
GCCAGATCTAGCTTGTGGAAGGCTACTCGAAATGTTTGACCCAAGTTAAACAATTTAAAGGCAATGCTAC
CAAATACTAATTGAGTGTATGTAAACTTCTGACCCACTGGGAATGTGATGAAAGAAATAAAAGCTGAAAT
GAATCATTCTCTCTACTATTATTCTGATATTTCACATTCTTAAAATAAAGTGGTGATCCTAACTGACCTA
AGACAGGGAATTTTTACTAGGATTAAATGTCAGGAATTGTGAAAAAGTGAGTTTAAATGTATTTGGCTAA
GGTGTATGTAAACTTCCGACTTCAACTGTATAGGGATCCTCTAGCTAGAGTCGACCTCGAGGGGGGGCCC
GGTACCCAGCTTTTGTTCCCTTTAGTGAGGGTTAATTGCGCGCTTGGCGTAATCATGGTCATAGCTGTTT
CCTGTGTGAAATTGTTATCCGCTCACAATTCCACACAACATACGAGCCGGAAGCATAAAGTGTAAAGCCT
GGGGTGCCTAATGAGTGAGCTAACTCACATTAATTGCGTTGCGCTCACTGCCCGCTTTCCAGTCGGGAAA
CCTGTCGTGCCAGCTGCATTAATGAATCGGCCAACGCGCGGGGAGAGGCGGTTTGCGTATTGGGCGCTCT
TCCGCTTCCTCGCTCACTGACTCGCTGCGCTCGGTCGTTCGGCTGCGGCGAGCGGTATCAGCTCACTCAA
AGGCGGTAATACGGTTATCCACAGAATCAGGGGATAACGCAGGAAAGAACATGTGAGCAAAAGGCCAGCA
AAAGGCCAGGAACCGTAAAAAGGCCGCGTTGCTGGCGTTTTTCCATAGGCTCCGCCCCCCTGACGAGCAT
CACAAAAATCGACGCTCAAGTCAGAGGTGGCGAAACCCGACAGGACTATAAAGATACCAGGCGTTTCCCC
CTGGAAGCTCCCTCGTGCGCTCTCCTGTTCCGACCCTGCCGCTTACCGGATACCTGTCCGCCTTTCTCCC
TTCGGGAAGCGTGGCGCTTTCTCATAGCTCACGCTGTAGGTATCTCAGTTCGGTGTAGGTCGTTCGCTCC
AAGCTGGGCTGTGTGCACGAACCCCCCGTTCAGCCCGACCGCTGCGCCTTATCCGGTAACTATCGTCTTG
AGTCCAACCCGGTAAGACACGACTTATCGCCACTGGCAGCAGCCACTGGTAACAGGATTAGCAGAGCGAG
GTATGTAGGCGGTGCTACAGAGTTCTTGAAGTGGTGGCCTAACTACGGCTACACTAGAAGGACAGTATTT
GGTATCTGCGCTCTGCTGAAGCCAGTTACCTTCGGAAAAAGAGTTGGTAGCTCTTGATCCGGCAAACAAA
CCACCGCTGGTAGCGGTGGTTTTTTTGTTTGCAAGCAGCAGATTACGCGCAGAAAAAAAGGATCTCAAGA
AGATCCTTTGATCTTTTCTACGGGGTCTGACGCTCAGTGGAACGAAAACTCACGTTAAGGGATTTTGGTC
ATGAGATTATCAAAAAGGATCTTCACCTAGATCCTTTTAAATTAAAAATGAAGTTTTAAATCAATCTAAA
GTATATATGAGTAAACTTGGTCTGACAGTTACCAATGCTTAATCAGTGAGGCACCTATCTCAGCGATCTG
TCTATTTCGTTCATCCATAGTTGCCTGACTCCCCGTCGTGTAGATAACTACGATACGGGAGGGCTTACCA
TCTGGCCCCAGTGCTGCAATGATACCGCGAGACCCACGCTCACCGGCTCCAGATTTATCAGCAATAAACC
AGCCAGCCGGAAGGGCCGAGCGCAGAAGTGGTCCTGCAACTTTATCCGCCTCCATCCAGTCTATTAATTG
TTGCCGGGAAGCTAGAGTAAGTAGTTCGCCAGTTAATAGTTTGCGCAACGTTGTTGCCATTGCTACAGGC
ATCGTGGTGTCACGCTCGTCGTTTGGTATGGCTTCATTCAGCTCCGGTTCCCAACGATCAAGGCGAGTTA
CATGATCCCCCATGTTGTGCAAAAAAGCGGTTAGCTCCTTCGGTCCTCCGATCGTTGTCAGAAGTAAGTT
GGCCGCAGTGTTATCACTCATGGTTATGGCAGCACTGCATAATTCTCTTACTGTCATGCCATCCGTAAGA
TGCTTTTCTGTGACTGGTGAGTACTCAACCAAGTCATTCTGAGAATAGTGTATGCGGCGACCGAGTTGCT
CTTGCCCGGCGTCAATACGGGATAATACCGCGCCACATAGCAGAACTTTAAAAGTGCTCATCATTGGAAA
ACGTTCTTCGGGGCGAAAACTCTCAAGGATCTTACCGCTGTTGAGATCCAGTTCGATGTAACCCACTCGT
GCACCCAACTGATCTTCAGCATCTTTTACTTTCACCAGCGTTTCTGGGTGAGCAAAAACAGGAAGGCAAA
ATGCCGCAAAAAAGGGAATAAGGGCGACACGGAAATGTTGAATACTCATACTCTTCCTTTTTCAATATTA
TTGAAGCATTTATCAGGGTTATTGTCTCATGAGCGGATACATATTTGAATGTATTTAGAAAAATAAACAA
ATAGGGGTTCCGCGCACATTTCCCCGAAAAGTGCCACCTG
[124 nt withheld, positions 5781-5904]
C
[91 nt withheld, positions 5906-5996]
A
[49 nt withheld, positions 5998-6046]
CCTTTGACGTTGGAGTCCACGTTCTTT
[37 nt withheld, positions 6074-6110]
ACCCTATCTCGGTCTATTCTTTTGATTTATAAGGGATTTTGCCGATTTCGGCCTATTGGTTAAAAAATGA
GCTGATTTAACAAAAATTTAACGCGAATTTTAACAAAATATTAACGCTTACAATTTCCATTCGCCATTCA
GGCTGCGCAACTGTTGGGAAGGGCGATCGGTGCGGGCCTCTTCGCTATTACGCCAGCTGGCGAAAGGGGG
ATGTGCTG
