Features (pLannotate 1.2.2; 25 found; start..end, strand, type, name):
      1..304     +  enhancer       CMV enhancer: human cytomegalovirus immediate early enhancer
    306..581     +  promoter       chicken β-actin promoter: No description available
    582..1598    +  intron         chimeric intron: chimera between introns from chicken β-actin and rabbit β-globin
   1647..1683    +  misc_feature   MCS (fragment): multiple cloning site
   1738..1758    +  CDS            8xHis (fragment): 8xHis affinity tag
   1767..1791    +  protein_bind   attB1: mutant version of attB; recombination site for the Gateway® BP reaction BP Clonase™
   1809..2525    +  CDS            EGFP: EGFP is a basic (constitutively fluorescent) green fluorescent protein published in 1996, derived from Aequorea victoria. It is reported to be a rapidly-maturing weak dimer with moderate acid sensitivity.
   2526..2552    +  misc_feature   MCS (fragment): multiple cloning site
   2565..2627    +  CDS            H-Ras (fragment): human small GTPase proto-oncoprotein
   2628..2663    +  misc_feature   MCS (fragment): multiple cloning site
   2684..2708    -  protein_bind   attB2: mutant version of attB; recombination site for the Gateway® BP reaction BP Clonase™
   2764..2833    +  CDS            SB100X (fragment): hyperactive variant of the Sleeping Beauty transposase (Mátés et al., 2009)
   3084..3110    +  misc_feature   MCS (fragment): pBluescript multiple cloning site
   3123..3141    -  promoter       T3 promoter: promoter for bacteriophage T3 RNA polymerase
   3186..3202    -  protein_bind   lac operator: The lac repressor binds to the lac operator to inhibit transcription in E. coli. This inhibition can be relieved by adding lactose or isopropyl-β-D-thiogalactopyranoside (IPTG). lac repressor encoded by lacI
   3210..3240    -  promoter       lac promoter: promoter for the E. coli lac operon
   3255..3276    -  protein_bind   CAP binding site: CAP binding activates transcription in the presence of cAMP. E. coli catabolite activator protein
   3289..3381    -  CDS            lacI (fragment): lac repressor; lacI; The lac repressor binds to the lac operator to inhibit transcription in E. coli. This inhibition can be relieved by adding lactose or isopropyl-β-D-thiogalactopyranoside (IPTG).
   3564..4152    -  rep_origin     ori: high-copy-number ColE1/pMB1/pBR322/pUC origin of replication
   4323..5183    -  CDS            AmpR: β-lactamase; bla; confers resistance to ampicillin, carbenicillin, and related antibiotics
   5184..5288    -  promoter       AmpR promoter: bla
   5315..5770    +  rep_origin     f1 ori (sequence partly withheld): f1 bacteriophage origin of replication; arrow indicates direction of (+) strand synthesis
   5774..5929    -  CDS            lacZα (fragment): LacZα fragment of β-galactosidase; lacZ fragment
   5937..5955    +  promoter       T7 promoter: promoter for bacteriophage T7 RNA polymerase
   6292..6352    +  enhancer       CMV enhancer (fragment): human cytomegalovirus immediate early enhancer
>Addgene plasmid #108714 | pT2-CAG-fGFP | addgene full sequence | sequence record 209373 | Addgene NGS Result
CGTTACATAACTTACGGTAAATGGCCCGCCTGGCTGACCGCCCAACGACCCCCGCCCATTGACGTCAATA
ATGACGTATGTTCCCATAGTAACGCCAATAGGGACTTTCCATTGACGTCAATGGGTGGAGTATTTACGGT
AAACTGCCCACTTGGCAGTACATCAAGTGTATCATATGCCAAGTACGCCCCCTATTGACGTCAATGACGG
TAAATGGCCCGCCTGGCATTATGCCCAGTACATGACCTTATGGGACTTTCCTACTTGGCAGTACATCTAC
GTATTAGTCATCGCTATTACCATGGTCGAGGTGAGCCCCACGTTCTGCTTCACTCTCCCCATCTCCCCCC
CCTCCCCACCCCCAATTTTGTATTTATTTATTTTTTAATTATTTTGTGCAGCGATGGGGGCGGGGGGGGG
GGGGGCGCGCGCCAGGCGGGGCGGGGGGGGGGGGGGGGGGGGGGGGGGCGAGGCGGAGAGGTGCGGCGGC
AGCCAATCAGAGCGGCGCGCTCCGAAAGTTTCCTTTTATGGCGAGGCGGCGGCGGCGGCGGCCCTATAAA
AAGCGAAGCGCGCGGCGGGCGGGAGTCGCTGCGCGCTGCCTTCGCCCCGTGCCCCGCTCCGCCGCCGCCT
CGCGCCGCCCGCCCCGGCTCTGACTGACCGCGTTACTCCCACAGGTGAGCGGGCGGGACGGCCCTTCTCC
TCCGGGCTGTAATTAGCGCTTGGTTTAATGACGGCTTGTTTCTTTTCTGTGGCTGCGTGAAAGCCTTGAG
GGGCTCCGGGAGGGCCCTTTGTGCGGGGGGAGCGGCTCGGGGGGTGCGTGCGTGTGTGTGTGCGTGGGGA
GCGCCGCGTGCGGCTCCGCGCTGCCCGGCGGCTGTGAGCGCTGCGGGCGCGGCGCGGGGCTTTGTGCGCT
CCGCAGTGTGCGCGAGGGGAGCGCGGCCGGGGGCGGTGCCCCGCGGTGCGGGGGGGGCTGCGAGGGGAAC
AAAGGCTGCGTGCGGGGTGTGTGCGTGGGGGGGTGAGCAGGGGGTGTGGGCGCGTCGGTCGGGCTGCAAC
CCCCCCTGCACCCCCCTCCCCGAGTTGCTGAGCACGGCCCGGCTTCGGGTGCGGGGCTCCGTACGGGGCG
TGGCGCGGGGCTCGCCGTGCCGGGCGGGGGGTGGCGGCAGGTGGGGGTGCCGGGCGGGGCGGGGCCGCCT
CGGGCCGGGGAGGGCTCGGGGGAGGGGCGCGGCGGCCCCCGGAGCGCCGGCGGCTGTCGAGGCGCGGCGA
GCCGCAGCCATTGCCTTTTATGGTAATCGTGCGAGAGGGCGCAGGGACTTCCTTTGTCCCAAATCTGTGC
GGAGCCGAAATCTGGGAGGCGCCGCCGCACCCCCTCTAGCGGGCGCGGGGCGAAGCGGTGCGGCGCCGGC
AGGAAGGAAATGGGCGGGGAGGGCCTTCGTGCGTCGCCGCGCCGCCGTCCCCTTCTCCCTCTCCAGCCTC
GGGGCTGTCCGCGGGGGGACGGCTGCCTTCGGGGGGGACGGGGCAGGGCGGGGTTCGGCTTCTGGCGTGT
GACCGGCGGCTCTAGAGCCTCTGCTAACCATGTTCATGCCTTCTTCTTTTTCCTACAGCTCCTGGGCAAC
GTGCTGGTTATTGTGCTGTCTCATCATTTTGGCAAAGAATTCTGCAGTCGACGGTACCGCGGGCCCGGGA
TCCACCGGTCACTGCAGTTAATTAAGGCCGGCCCGGGCGCGCCTAGGACCTCGTACTACCATCACCATCA
CCATCACCTCGAATCAACAAGTTTGTACAAAAAAGCAGGCTCGCTACCGGTCGCCACCATGGTGAGCAAG
GGCGAGGAGCTGTTCACCGGGGTGGTGCCCATCCTGGTCGAGCTGGACGGCGACGTAAACGGCCACAAGT
TCAGCGTGTCCGGCGAGGGCGAGGGCGATGCCACCTACGGCAAGCTGACCCTGAAGTTCATCTGCACCAC
CGGCAAGCTGCCCGTGCCCTGGCCCACCCTCGTGACCACCCTGACCTACGGCGTGCAGTGCTTCAGCCGC
TACCCCGACCACATGAAGCAGCACGACTTCTTCAAGTCCGCCATGCCCGAAGGCTACGTCCAGGAGCGCA
CCATCTTCTTCAAGGACGACGGCAACTACAAGACCCGCGCCGAGGTGAAGTTCGAGGGCGACACCCTGGT
GAACCGCATCGAGCTGAAGGGCATCGACTTCAAGGAGGACGGCAACATCCTGGGGCACAAGCTGGAGTAC
AACTACAACAGCCACAACGTCTATATCATGGCCGACAAGCAGAAGAACGGCATCAAGGTGAACTTCAAGA
TCCGCCACAACATCGAGGACGGCAGCGTGCAGCTCGCCGACCACTACCAGCAGAACACCCCCATCGGCGA
CGGCCCCGTGCTGCTGCCCGACAACCACTACCTGAGCACCCAGTCCGCCCTGAGCAAAGACCCCAACGAG
AAGCGCGATCACATGGTCCTGCTGGAGTTCGTGACCGCCGCCGGGATCACTCTCGGCATGGACGAGCTGT
ACAAGTCCGGACTCAGATCTCGAGCTCAAGCTGCACGCGTGAGTAAGCTGAACCCTCCTGATGAGAGTGG
CCCCGGCTGCATGAGCTGCAAGTGTGTGCTCTCCTGAAATTCTGCAGTCGACGGTACCGCGGGCCCGGGA
TCCACCGGATCTAGATAACTGATACCCAGCTTTCTTGTACAAAGTGGTTGATTCCAATGCATGCGGGGAC
TAGTGCGCGCGGCCGCTCTAGATGGCCAGATCTAGCTTGTGGAAGGCTACTCGAAATGTTTGACCCAAGT
TAAACAATTTAAAGGCAATGCTACCAAATACTAATTGAGTGTATGTAAACTTCTGACCCACTGGGAATGT
GATGAAAGAAATAAAAGCTGAAATGAATCATTCTCTCTACTATTATTCTGATATTTCACATTCTTAAAAT
AAAGTGGTGATCCTAACTGACCTAAGACAGGGAATTTTTACTAGGATTAAATGTCAGGAATTGTGAAAAA
GTGAGTTTAAATGTATTTGGCTAAGGTGTATGTAAACTTCCGACTTCAACTGTATAGGGATCCTCTAGCT
AGAGTCGACCTCGAGGGGGGGCCCGGTACCCAGCTTTTGTTCCCTTTAGTGAGGGTTAATTGCGCGCTTG
GCGTAATCATGGTCATAGCTGTTTCCTGTGTGAAATTGTTATCCGCTCACAATTCCACACAACATACGAG
CCGGAAGCATAAAGTGTAAAGCCTGGGGTGCCTAATGAGTGAGCTAACTCACATTAATTGCGTTGCGCTC
ACTGCCCGCTTTCCAGTCGGGAAACCTGTCGTGCCAGCTGCATTAATGAATCGGCCAACGCGCGGGGAGA
GGCGGTTTGCGTATTGGGCGCTCTTCCGCTTCCTCGCTCACTGACTCGCTGCGCTCGGTCGTTCGGCTGC
GGCGAGCGGTATCAGCTCACTCAAAGGCGGTAATACGGTTATCCACAGAATCAGGGGATAACGCAGGAAA
GAACATGTGAGCAAAAGGCCAGCAAAAGGCCAGGAACCGTAAAAAGGCCGCGTTGCTGGCGTTTTTCCAT
AGGCTCCGCCCCCCTGACGAGCATCACAAAAATCGACGCTCAAGTCAGAGGTGGCGAAACCCGACAGGAC
TATAAAGATACCAGGCGTTTCCCCCTGGAAGCTCCCTCGTGCGCTCTCCTGTTCCGACCCTGCCGCTTAC
CGGATACCTGTCCGCCTTTCTCCCTTCGGGAACCGTGGCGCTTTCTCATAGCTCACGCTGTAGGTATCTC
AGTTCGGTGTAGGTCGTTCGCTCCAAGCTGGGCTGTGTGCACGAACCCCCCGTTCAGCCCGACCGCTGCG
CCTTATCCGGTAACTATCGTCTTGAGTCCAACCCGGTAAGACACGACTTATCGCCACTGGCAGCAGCCAC
TGGTAACAGGATTAGCAGAGCGAGGTATGTAGGCGGTGCTACAGAGTTCTTGAAGTGGTGGCCTAACTAC
GGCTACACTAGAAGAACAGTATTTGGTATCTGCGCTCTGCTGAAGCCAGTTACCTTCGGAAAAAGAGTTG
GTAGCTCTTGATCCGGCAAACAAACCACCGCTGGTAGCGGTGGTTTTTTTGTTTGCAAGCAGCAGATTAC
GCGCAGAAAAAAAGGATCTCAAGAAGATCCTTTGATCTTTTCTACGGGGTCTGACGCTCAGTGGAACGAA
AACTCACGTTAAGGGATTTTGGTCATGAGATTATCAAAAAGGATCTTCACCTAGATCCTTTTAAATTAAA
AATGAAGTTTTAAATCAATCTAAAGTATATATGAGTAAACTTGGTCTGACAGTTACCAATGCTTAATCAG
TGAGGCACCTATCTCAGCGATCTGTCTATTTCGTTCATCCATAGTTGCCTGACTCCCCGTCGTGTAGATA
ACTACGATACGGGAGGGCTTACCATCTGGCCCCAGTGCTGCAATGATACCGCGAGACCCACGCTCACCGG
CTCCAGATTTATCAGCAATAAACCAGCCAGCCGGAAGGGCCGAGCGCAGAAGTGGTCCTGCAACTTTATC
CGCCTCCATCCAGTCTATTAATTGTTGCCGGGAAGCTAGAGTAAGTAGTTCGCCAGTTAATAGTTTGCGC
AACGTTGTTGCCATTGCTACAGGCATCGTGGTGTCACGCTCGTCGTTTGGTATGGCTTCATTCAGCTCCG
GTTCCCAACGATCAAGGCGAGTTACATGATCCCCCATGTTGTGCAAAAAAGCGGTTAGCTCCTTCGGTCC
TCCGATCGTTGTCAGAAGTAACTTGGCCGCAGTGTTATCACTCATGGTTATGGCAGCACTGCATAATTCT
CTTACTGTCATGCCATCCGTAAGATGCTTTTCTGTGACTGGTGAGTACTCAACCAAGTCATTCTGAGAAT
AGTGTATGCGGCGACCGAGTTGCTCTTGCCCGGCGTCAATACGGGATAATACCGCGCCACATAGCAGAAC
TTTAAAAGTGCTCATCATTGGAAAACGTTCTTCGGGGCGAAAACTCTCAAGGATCTTACCGCTGTTGAGA
TCCAGTTCGATGTAACCCACTCGTGCACCCAACTGATCTTCAGCATCTTTTACTTTCACCAGCGTTTCTG
GGTGAGCAAAAACAGGAAGGCAAAATGCCGCAAAAAAGGGAATAAGGGCGACACGGAAATGTTGAATACT
CATACTCTTCCTTTTTCAATATTATTGAAGCATTTATCAGGGTTATTGTCTCATGAGCGGATACATATTT
GAATGTATTTAGAAAAATAAACAAATAGGGGTTCCGCGCACATTTCCCCGAAAAGTGCCACCTG
[34 nt withheld, positions 5315-5348]
A
[89 nt withheld, positions 5350-5438]
C
[91 nt withheld, positions 5440-5530]
A
[49 nt withheld, positions 5532-5580]
CCTTTGACGTTGGAGTCCACGTTCTTT
[37 nt withheld, positions 5608-5644]
ACCCTATCTCGGTCTATTCTTTTGATTTATAAGGGATTTTGCCGATTTCGGCCTATTGGTTAAAAAATGA
GCTGATTTAACAAAAATTTAACGCGAATTTTAACAAAATATTAACGCTTACAATTTCCATTCGCCATTCA
GGCTGCGCAACTGTTGGGAAGGGCGATCGGTGCGGGCCTCTTCGCTATTACGCCAGCTGGCGAAAGGGGG
ATGTGCTGCAAGGCGATTAAGTTGGGTAACGCCAGGGTTTTCCCAGTCACGACGTTGTAAAACGACGGCC
AGTGAGCGCGCGTAATACGACTCACTATAGGGCGAATTGGAGCTCGGATCCCTATACAGTTGAAGTCGGA
AGTTTACATACACTTAAGTTGGAGTCATTAAAACTCGTTTTTCAACTACTCCACAAATTTCTTGTTAACA
AACAATAGTTTTGGCAAGTCAGTTAGGACATCTACTTTGTGCATGACACAAGTCATTTTTCCAACAATTG
TTTACAGACAGATTATTTCACTTATAATTCACTGTATCACAATTCCAGTGGGTCAGAAGTTTACATACAC
TAAGTTGACTGTGCCTTTAAACAGCTTGGAAAATTCCAGAAAATGATGTCATGGCTTTAGAAGCTTCCTG
ACCTGGTGCGCATTAGTCTAGTTATTAATAGTAATCAATTACGGGGTCATTAGTTCATAGCCCATATATG
GAGTTCCG
